Addgene plasmid #74486: pJA327
Purpose: superfolder GFP (myo-3::sfGFP::let-858, using backbone as in L3785)
Depositing lab: Andrew Fire. Depositing organization: Stanford University. Publication: Translation readthrough mitigation. Arribere JA, Cenik ES, Jain N, Hess GT, Lee CH, Bassik MC, Fire AZ. Nature. 2016 Jun 1;534(7609):719-723. doi: 10.1038/nature18308. PubMed 27281202.
Backbone
  Vector backbone: L3785
  Backbone manufacturer: Fire Lab
  Backbone size w/o insert (bp): 5419
  Total vector size (bp): 6419
  Vector type: Worm Expression
Growth in bacteria
  Bacterial resistance: Ampicillin, 100 μg/mL
  Growth temperature: 37°C
  Growth strain: NEB Stable
  Copy number: Unknown
Gene/Insert
  Gene/Insert name: superfolder GFP
  Species: Synthetic
  Promoter: myo-3
  Cloning method: Restriction Enzyme; 5′ cloning site XbaI (not destroyed); 3′ cloning site EcoRI (not destroyed)
  Sequencing primers: 5′ AF-KLA-20; 3′ AF-ZF-337
Terms and licenses: Academic/Nonprofit Terms; Industry Terms: Not Available to Industry
How to cite: pJA327 was a gift from Andrew Fire (Addgene plasmid # 74486 ; http://n2t.net/addgene:74486 ; RRID:Addgene_74486)
