[The description below was written by a language model from this plasmid's Addgene catalogue record and pLannotate feature annotations shown in this document.]
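Description:
pJA327 is a 6,419 bp C. elegans (worm) expression plasmid built on the L3785 backbone, one of the Fire lab vector series. It carries superfolder GFP, a synthetic, robustly folding variant of Aequorea victoria GFP, under the control of the myo-3 promoter, which in general drives expression in body wall muscle, and followed by let-858 sequence, which in this vector family serves as the 3′ UTR and terminator region. The insert was placed between XbaI and EcoRI sites, both of which remain intact, so the reporter can be excised or replaced.

The automated feature table confirms only part of this layout. It identifies a GFP-family coding sequence of roughly 870 bp (matched as a fragment to a related superfolder-type variant). That span is somewhat longer than a plain GFP open reading frame, which may reflect introns of the kind commonly included in worm reporters, although the record does not say so. The myo-3 promoter and let-858 region are not annotated, presumably because the annotation tool does not recognise worm-specific elements; the roughly 2.4 kb of unannotated sequence upstream of the GFP is where the promoter would be expected.

The remaining features are standard bacterial backbone parts: a high-copy ColE1/pUC-type origin, the β-lactamase gene with its own promoter for ampicillin selection in E. coli, and remnants of the lac promoter/operator region, lacI, rop, bom and a T7 promoter fragment. No worm selectable marker is recorded. The plasmid provides a muscle-expressed sfGFP reporter and was deposited with a study of how cells mitigate translational readthrough.
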