Features (pLannotate 1.2.2; 11 found; start..end, strand, type, name):
   2441..2458    -  promoter       T7 promoter (fragment): promoter for bacteriophage T7 RNA polymerase
   2475..3344    +  CDS            vsfGFP-9 (fragment): vsfGFP-9 is a basic (constitutively fluorescent) green fluorescent protein published in 2015, derived from Aequorea victoria. It has low acid sensitivity.
   3830..3865    +  CDS            rop (fragment): Rop protein, which maintains plasmids at low copy number; rop
   3967..4066    +  misc_feature   bom (fragment): basis of mobility region from pBR322
   4164..4268    +  promoter       AmpR promoter: bla
   4269..5129    +  CDS            AmpR: β-lactamase; bla; confers resistance to ampicillin, carbenicillin, and related antibiotics
   5300..5888    +  rep_origin     ori: high-copy-number ColE1/pMB1/pBR322/pUC origin of replication
   6071..6163    +  CDS            lacI (fragment): lac repressor; lacI; The lac repressor binds to the lac operator to inhibit transcription in E. coli. This inhibition can be relieved by adding lactose or isopropyl-β-D-thiogalactopyranoside (IPTG).
   6176..6197    +  protein_bind   CAP binding site: CAP binding activates transcription in the presence of cAMP. E. coli catabolite activator protein
   6212..6242    +  promoter       lac promoter: promoter for the E. coli lac operon
   6250..6266    +  protein_bind   lac operator: The lac repressor binds to the lac operator to inhibit transcription in E. coli. This inhibition can be relieved by adding lactose or isopropyl-β-D-thiogalactopyranoside (IPTG). lac repressor encoded by lacI
>Addgene plasmid #74486 | pJA327 | depositor full sequence | sequence record 140488 | pJA327 sequence 6419 bps
AAGCTTGGGCTGCAGGTCGGCTATAATAAGTTCTTGAATAAAATAATTTTCCCGACAAAACATGAGTATT
TCTTTCGAAAATAAAAGTGCAGGCTAATTAGAGATTATTCTGTAATTAACTGCATAATTTGTCACGTGCC
ATAGTTTTACATTCCACTACGTCATAGTTCTTAAAATACTAATCTCCTGAAAATAGAAGTAGGTGAAGAA
AGTTTAATTATCAGTTCTAAAATGACAATTGATCTTTGGAATATGTTCTGAAACTACCGATCATTGAACA
GATGCTATTTGAATGATATAGAATTGTATATTTGCAATTTCTGAAACGCGTTCTTAAAGGCACACAGATT
AATTCAAAAGGGTCTGGCCGCAAAAAGGTTTATGGTGGCCGATTTTGAGTTTTGTGTGTGATTGCTTTTT
CACAATCAGTGTTTTCAGGATTATGTGATGAACTAGATCTTCAAGTTTCGTTACATTTCATATGTTTTCG
GAACTCACGAAGTACATATTGGGTATTGTGCTCAAAAAATTCAGCAATCAGCTTCGCTCCGCTGACTTTA
GAACCCAAAAAAATAGTATGGCCAAACTGACTGTGTTACGATCATTTCAATTTTTCAATACATATTTAAG
ATTTCTAAGAGTAAGAAGGTCAAAAACTGTTCTGGAATACATATATATTTTTCAGGTTACAATTAGTCAA
AAAGTGCACTGAAATATACGTTTTAATTTCACGAATAACCCAATTAGTTCAATGTATTTTTGGTCAACCA
ACGTTAAAGTTTGGCTTCCAACCAATTATCATTTCTGATCAACCACAATGTTTTTTCTTTATCTGCAAGT
TAATTTTTTATTTTTATCCAGATGTTTGGCATATTTTTCAATTCTTCACTAGCGCCCACTTCTTGCACTT
CCGGCGCCCTGAATCTAATGCATCTGTTGCAAGAATTGAAAGACCAATCAACACATTGTTTTCTTCACGA
GATACTGAAGAAAATGAATAAAAACAGAGAAAAAGAGCCATGTGATTAGTGACAACTGTTGCTAACAGAT
ACCATAGCTTGGACTTGGTACGTGATGGCAACGTATGGGTCAACAAAAATGATTGCAGAGGGGGTGCAAA
ACAGTCAAGTCGAGAAAATATGAAAAACAGAAAACAAAGAACAGAAAAATGGGTTTGAGAGTCAGTATAA
TTTATAAAAGAAAAATTGTACATAGAAATTAACCATTTTTGTAGAAGAAGTTATTTTTCAAGCATCGTTA
AAAATTATTCAAAGCACCTTATTTCATATTTAATTTTAAACATGGTTAAATGAACAACACGGTGCGCAAT
CAGGAAAACTTGAAATCTGAAACTGTTGTTGTGATCTTCTTCGCAACTGTTCAGATAGCACTAGTGTAAT
GTTAAGAGTGCGCGAATATAATGGAATATAATGGATCACACCTCCTGCCATCAGGTAAACGTCTCTGTTA
TCACATATTTCCAACTATTAAATTTTTACCTTTTACAGTTTTACATTTTTTTGAAAAAAGTAACTTTTTG
TCTTCAAAATCCCTGACGAAAATATCAAATATTTTAATCGAGACTGCAGAGGAACCGATTGATGATTTGG
AAAATCCAGCTTTACCTGTGTAAGAACTGAAAAGTTTCATAACCCTAGGGTATTCCCAGTTACATTCCCC
ACTGGCTAACAATAGCACCCAGTTTTTCATCACCTTTCTTCAAATTTCTCGGCGATTTGTTAAAAACAAA
ATTTGTGTCCCTTCTCTGATATCTCTATGTCTCTAAACACAAGTTCATCGGAAAACGAAGGAGGGTAGGT
GTTGGTTGGGCTCCCGAAGTGAAAATAGAAGAGCAAGAATAGAATATTAGAGAGAGAGTGCAGAGAGGGC
GGGATAGCTCCCGGGATTCCGTTTTCTTCTTCTTTATCTTCAACGATGATGTGTGTGCGTGTTGTATAGA
TTCTGTTGCTCCCCCACAACTCGCTCCGAAGGCTCAATACAATTCAATTGATATTGGAGGAGAGCCTACC
GGAGTGGGAGGATAAGAAGAAACATAAGAAGAAGAAGAAGAAGAAGCATGCTTCTGGTTTTTGATGCTAT
GAAAACGGCACAAAAAGATGATTGAGGTCCCTTTTCAATACCTTCTCTCATCTTTCAAATCCCATTGAAA
CCTAAAACTTCTCACCACGCTTTACCATTGTTCTCCAAAAACTTATAGCAATGTCTATAACTTTTTTATC
TCTGAAAAGCAGTGTTCCATTTTTCTTTTTCCTATTTTATTTCAATTGTTTCTCACATTTCGTTTGGATT
CTTTGCTTGTCAACCAGCTTCTTCTTCCACTTTTACCGTCTAATTTTCAGGGCAGGGAGCCATCAAACCC
ACGACCACTAGATCCATCTAGAGGATCCTATCGATTCGCGGCCGCTGTACACCCGGGTGCCCTATAGTGA
GTCGTATTGGTACCGGTAGAAAAAATGAGTAAAGGAGAAGAACTTTTCACTGGAGTTGTCCCAATTCTTG
TTGAATTAGATGGTGATGTTAATGGGCACAAATTTTCTGTCCGTGGAGAGGGTGAAGGTGATGCAACAAA
CGGAAAACTTACCCTTAAATTTATTTGCACTACTGGAAAACTACCTGTTCCATGGGTAAGTTTAAACATA
TATATACTAACTAACCCTGATTATTTAAATTTTCAGCCAACACTTGTCACTACTCTTACATATGGTGTTC
AATGCTTCTCGAGATACCCAGATCATATGAAACGACATGACTTTTTCAAGAGTGCCATGCCCGAAGGTTA
TGTACAGGAAAGAACTATATCATTCAAAGATGACGGGACTTACAAGACACGTAAGTTTAAACAGTTCGGT
ACTAACTAACCATACATATTTAAATTTTCAGGTGCTGAAGTCAAGTTTGAAGGTGATACCCTTGTTAATA
GAATCGAGTTAAAAGGTATTGATTTTAAAGAAGATGGAAACATTCTTGGACACAAATTGGAATACAACTT
TAACTCACACAATGTATACATCACAGCAGACAAACAAAAGAATGGAATCAAAGCTGTAAGTTTAAACATG
ATTTTACTAACTAACTAATCTGATTTAAATTTTCAGAACTTCAAAATTAGACACAACGTTGAAGATGGAA
GCGTTCAACTAGCAGACCATTATCAACAAAATACTCCAATTGGCGATGGCCCTGTCCTTTTACCAGACAA
CCATTACCTGTCCACACAATCTGTCCTTTCGAAAGATCCCAACGAAAAGAGAGACCACATGGTCCTTCTT
GAGTTTGTAACAGCTGCTGGGATTACACATGGCATGGACGAACTATACAAAAGCCCACAAGCTTTGGAAT
TCGCTAGCCGGCCATACAAGTAATCCGGATGATCGACGCCAACGTCGTTGAATTTTCAAATTTTAAATAC
TGAATATTTGTTTTTTTTCCTATTATTTATTTATTCTCTTTGTGTTTTTTTTCTTGCTTTCTAAAAAATT
AATTCAATCCAAATCTAAACATTTTTTTTTCTCTTTCCGTCTCCCAATTCGTATTCCGCTCCTCTCATCT
GAACACAATGTGCAAGTTTATTTATCTTCTCGCTTTCATTTCATTAGGACGTGGGGGGAATTGGTGGAAG
GGGGAAACACACAAAAGGATGATGGAAATGAAATAAGGACACACAATATGCAACAACATTCAATTCAGAA
ATATGGAGGAAGGTTTAAAAGAAAACATAAAAATATATAGAGGAGGAAGGAAAACTAGTAAAAAATAAGC
AAAGAAATTAGGCGAACGATGAGAATTGTCCTCGCTTGGGCCCTTTCGTCTCGCGCGTTTCGGTGATGAC
GGTGAAAACCTCTGACACATGCAGCTCCCGGAGACGGTCACAGCTTGTCTGTAAGCGGATGCCGGGAGCA
GACAAGCCCGTCAGGGCGCGTCAGCGGGTGTTGGCGGGTGTCGGGGCTGGCTTAACTATGCGGCATCAGA
GCAGATTGTACTGAGAGTGCACCATATGCGGTGTGAAATACCGCACAGATGCGTAAGGAGAAAATACCGC
ATCAGGCGGCCTTAAGGGCCTCGTGATACGCCTATTTTTATAGGTTAATGTCATGATAATAATGGTTTCT
TAGACGTCAGGTGGCACTTTTCGGGGAAATGTGCGCGGAACCCCTATTTGTTTATTTTTCTAAATACATT
CAAATATGTATCCGCTCATGAGACAATAACCCTGATAAATGCTTCAATAATATTGAAAAAGGAAGAGTAT
GAGTATTCAACATTTCCGTGTCGCCCTTATTCCCTTTTTTGCGGCATTTTGCCTTCCTGTTTTTGCTCAC
CCAGAAACGCTGGTGAAAGTAAAAGATGCTGAAGATCAGTTGGGTGCACGAGTGGGTTACATCGAACTGG
ATCTCAACAGCGGTAAGATCCTTGAGAGTTTTCGCCCCGAAGAACGTTTTCCAATGATGAGCACTTTTAA
AGTTCTGCTATGTGGCGCGGTATTATCCCGTATTGACGCCGGGCAAGAGCAACTCGGTCGCCGCATACAC
TATTCTCAGAATGACTTGGTTGAGTACTCACCAGTCACAGAAAAGCATCTTACGGATGGCATGACAGTAA
GAGAATTATGCAGTGCTGCCATAACCATGAGTGATAACACTGCGGCCAACTTACTTCTGACAACGATCGG
AGGACCGAAGGAGCTAACCGCTTTTTTGCACAACATGGGGGATCATGTAACTCGCCTTGATCGTTGGGAA
CCGGAGCTGAATGAAGCCATACCAAACGACGAGCGTGACACCACGATGCCTGTAGCAATGGCAACAACGT
TGCGCAAACTATTAACTGGCGAACTACTTACTCTAGCTTCCCGGCAACAATTAATAGACTGGATGGAGGC
GGATAAAGTTGCAGGACCACTTCTGCGCTCGGCCCTTCCGGCTGGCTGGTTTATTGCTGATAAATCTGGA
GCCGGTGAGCGTGGGTCTCGCGGTATCATTGCAGCACTGGGGCCAGATGGTAAGCCCTCCCGTATCGTAG
TTATCTACACGACGGGGAGTCAGGCAACTATGGATGAACGAAATAGACAGATCGCTGAGATAGGTGCCTC
ACTGATTAAGCATTGGTAACTGTCAGACCAAGTTTACTCATATATACTTTAGATTGATTTAAAACTTCAT
TTTTAATTTAAAAGGATCTAGGTGAAGATCCTTTTTGATAATCTCATGACCAAAATCCCTTAACGTGAGT
TTTCGTTCCACTGAGCGTCAGACCCCGTAGAAAAGATCAAAGGATCTTCTTGAGATCCTTTTTTTCTGCG
CGTAATCTGCTGCTTGCAAACAAAAAAACCACCGCTACCAGCGGTGGTTTGTTTGCCGGATCAAGAGCTA
CCAACTCTTTTTCCGAAGGTAACTGGCTTCAGCAGAGCGCAGATACCAAATACTGTCCTTCTAGTGTAGC
CGTAGTTAGGCCACCACTTCAAGAACTCTGTAGCACCGCCTACATACCTCGCTCTGCTAATCCTGTTACC
AGTGGCTGCTGCCAGTGGCGATAAGTCGTGTCTTACCGGGTTGGACTCAAGACGATAGTTACCGGATAAG
GCGCAGCGGTCGGGCTGAACGGGGGGTTCGTGCACACAGCCCAGCTTGGAGCGAACGACCTACACCGAAC
TGAGATACCTACAGCGTGAGCATTGAGAAAGCGCCACGCTTCCCGAAGGGAGAAAGGCGGACAGGTATCC
GGTAAGCGGCAGGGTCGGAACAGGAGAGCGCACGAGGGAGCTTCCAGGGGGAAACGCCTGGTATCTTTAT
AGTCCTGTCGGGTTTCGCCACCTCTGACTTGAGCGTCGATTTTTGTGATGCTCGTCAGGGGGGCGGAGCC
TATGGAAAAACGCCAGCAACGCGGCCTTTTTACGGTTCCTGGCCTTTTGCTGGCCTTTTGCTCACATGTT
CTTTCCTGCGTTATCCCCTGATTCTGTGGATAACCGTATTACCGCCTTTGAGTGAGCTGATACCGCTCGC
CGCAGCCGAACGACCGAGCGCAGCGAGTCAGTGAGCGAGGAAGCGGAAGAGCGCCCAATACGCAAACCGC
CTCTCCCCGCGCGTTGGCCGATTCATTAATGCAGCTGGCACGACAGGTTTCCCGACTGGAAAGCGGGCAG
TGAGCGCAACGCAATTAATGTGAGTTAGCTCACTCATTAGGCACCCCAGGCTTTACACTTTATGCTTCCG
GCTCGTATGTTGTGTGGAATTGTGAGCGGATAACAATTTCACACAGGAAACAGCTATGACCATGATTACG
CCAAGCTGTAAGTTTAAACATGATCTTACTAACTAACTATTCTCATTTAAATTTTCAGAGCTTAAAAATG
GCTGAAATCACTCACAACGATGGATACGCTAACAACTTGGAAATGAAAT
