>Addgene plasmid #74486 | pJA327 | addgene partial sequence | sequence record 142093 | GFP-R 5'-CCATCTAATTCAACAAGAATTGGGACAAC-3'
AAGTTCTTCTCCTTTACTCATTTTTTCTACCGGTACCAATACGACTCACTATAGGGCACCCGGGTGTACA
GCGGCCGCGAATCGATAGGATCCTCTAGATGGATCTAGTGGTCGTGGGTTTGATGGCTCCCTGCCCTGAA
AATTAGACGGTAAAAGTGGAAGAAGAAGCTGGTTGACAAGCAAAGAATCCAAACGAAATGTGAGAAACAA
TTGAAATAAAATAGGAAAAAGAAAAATGGAACACTGCTTTTCAGAGATAAAAAAGTTATAGACATTGCTA
TAAGTTTTTGGAGAACAATGGTAAAGCGTGGTGAGAAGTTTTAGGTTTCAATGGGATTTGAAAGATGAGA
GAAGGTATTGAAAAGGGACCTCAATCATCTTTTTGTGCCGTTTTCATAGCATCAAAAACCAGAAGCATGC
TTCTTCTTCTTCTTCTTCTTATGTTTCTTCTTATCCTCCCACTCCGGTAGGCTCTCCTCCAATATCAATT
GAATTGTATTGAGCCTTCGGAGCGAGTTGTGGGGGAGCAACAGAATCTATACAACACGCACACACATCAT
CGTTGAAGATAAAGAAGAAGAAAACGGAATCCCGGGAGCTATCCCGCCCTCTCTGCACTCTCTCTCTAAT
ATTCTATTCTTGCTCTTCTATTTTCACTTCGGGAGCCCAACCAACACCTACCCTCCTTCGTTTTCCGATG
AACTTGTGTTTAGAGACATAGAGATATCAGAGAAGGGACACAAATTTTGTTTTTAACAAATCGCCGAGAA
ATTTGAAGAAAGGTGATGAAAAACTGGGTGCTATTGTTAGCCAGTGGGGAATGTAACTGGGAATACCCTA
GGGTTATGAAACTTTTCAGTTCTTACACAGGTAAAGCTGGATTTTCCAAATCATCAATCGGTTCCTCTGC
AGTCTCGATTAAAATATTTGATATTTTCGTCAGGGATTTTGAAGACAAAAAGTTACTTTTT
