>Addgene plasmid #74486 | pJA327 | addgene partial sequence | sequence record 142094 | pAE03_1 5'-GTTACAAACTCAAGAAGGACC-3'
GGGATCTTTCGAAAGGACAGATTGTGTGGACAGGTAATGGTTGTCTGGTAAAAGGACAGGGCCATCGCCA
ATTGGAGTATTTTGTTGATAATGGTCTGCTAGTTGAACGCTTCCATCTTCAACGTTGTGTCTAATTTTGA
AGTTCTGAAAATTTAAATCAGATTAGTTAGTTAGTAAAATCATGTTTAAACTTACAGCTTTGATTCCATT
CTTTTGTTTGTCTGCTGTGATGTATACATTGTGTGAGTTAAAGTTGTATTCCAATTTGTGTCCAAGAATG
TTTCCATCTTCTTTAAAATCAATACCTTTTAACTCGATTCTATTAACAAGGGTATCACCTTCAAACTTGA
CTTCAGCACCTGAAAATTTAAATATGTATGGTTAGTTAGTACCGAACTGTTTAAACTTACGTGTCTTGTA
AGTCCCGTCATCTTTGAATGATATAGTTCTTTCCTGTACATAACCTTCGGGCATGGCACTCTTGAAAAAG
TCATGTCGTTTCATATGATCTGGGTATCTCGAGAAGCATTGAACACCATATGTAAGAGTAGTGACAAGTG
TTGGCTGAAAATTTAAATAATCAGGGTTAGTTAGTATATATATGTTTAAACTTACCCATGGAACAGGTAG
TTTTCCAGTAGTGCAAATAAATTTAAGGGTAAGTTTTCCGTTTGTTGCATCACCTTCACCCTCTCCACGG
ACAGAAAATTTGTGCCCATTAACATCACCATCTAATTCAACAAGAATTGGGACAACTCCAGTGAAAAGTT
CTTCTCCTTTACTCATTTTTTCTACCGGTACCAATACGACTCACTATAGGGCACCCGGGTGTACAGCGGC
CGCGAATCGATAGGATCCTCTAGATGGATCTAGTGGTCGTGGGTTTGATGGCTCCCTGCCCTG
